>Addgene plasmid #194029 | RcSxph I782F | addgene full sequence | sequence record 390721 | Addgene NGS Result
GGAAGACCTCGGCCGTCGCGGCGCTTGCCGGTGGTGCTGACCCCGGATGAAGTGGTTCGCATCCTCGGTT
TTCTGGAAGGCGAGCATCGTTTGTTCGCCCAGGACTCTAGCTATAGTTCTAGTGGTTGGCTACGTATACT
CCGGAATATTAATAGATCATGGAGATAATTAAAATGATAACCATCTCGCAAATAAATAAGTATTTTACTG
TTTTCGTAACAGTTTTGTAATAAAAAAACCTATAAATATTCCGGATTATTCATACCGTCCCACCATCGGG
CGCGGATCCATGGCTCCTACCTTCCAGACCGCTCTGTTCTTCACCATCATCTCCCTGTCCTTCGCTATGG
CCCCGAACGCAAAGCAAGTCCGCTGGTGTGCTATCAGCGACCTGGAGCAGAAGAAATGCAACGATCTGGT
TGGTAGCTGCAACGTGCCGGACATCACCCTGGTGTGCGTTCTGCGTAGCAGCACCGAAGATTGCATGACC
GCGATCAAGGACGGTCAGGCGGATGCTATGTTCCTGGACAGCGGCGAGGTGTACGAAGCGAGCAAAGATC
CGTACAACCTGAAGCCGATCATCGCTGAACCGTACAGCAGCAACCGTGACCTGCAGAAGTGCCTGAAAGA
GCGTCAGCAGGCGCTGGCTAAGAAAATGATCGGTCACTACATCCCGCAGTGCGATGAGAAAGGCAACTAC
CAACCGCAGCAGTGCCACGGTAGCACCGGTCACTGCTGGTGCGTTAACGCGATGGGTGAAAAGATCAGCG
GTACCAACACCCCGCCGGGTCAGACCCGTGCTACCTGCGAGCGTCACGAACTGCCGAAGTGCCTGAAAGA
ACGTCAGGTGGCGCTGGGTGGCGACGAGAAAGTTCTGGGTCGTTTCGTGCCGCAGTGCGATGAAAAGGGC
AACTACGAGCCGCAGCAGTTCCACGGTAGCACCGGCTACTCCTGGTGTGTTAACGCGATCGGCGAGGAAA
TCGCTGGCACCAAAACCCCGCCGGGCAAGATCCCGGCTACCTGCCAGAAGCACGACCTGGTGACCACCTG
CCACTACGCGGTTGCTATGGTGAAGAAAAGCAGCGCGTTCCAGTTCAACCAGCTGAAGGGCAAACGTAGC
TGCCACAGCGGTGTTAGCAAAACCGACGGCTGGAAGGCGCTGGTGACCGTTCTGGTGGAAAAGAAACTGC
TGAGCTGGGATGGTCCGGCGAAAGAGAGCATCCAGCGTGCTATGAGCAAGTTCTTCAGCGTGAGCTGCAT
TCCGGGTGCTACCCAGACCAACCTGTGCAAGCAGTGCAAAGGCGAGGAAGGCAAGAACTGCAAAAACAGC
CACGACGAACCGTACTACGGTAACTACGGCGCGTTCCGTTGCCTGAAGGAAGACATGGGTGACGTTGCGT
TCCTGCGTAGCACCGCTCTGAGCGACGAGCACAGCGAAGTGTACGAGCTGCTGTGCCCGGATAACACCCG
TAAGCCGCTGAACAAGTACAAAGAGTGCAACCTGGGTACCGTTCCGGCTGGCACCGTGGTTACCCGTAAG
ATCAGCGACAAAACCGAAGACATCAACAACTTCCTGATGGAGGCGCAGAAGCGTCAGTGCAAACTGTTCA
GCAGCGCTCACGGCAAGGACCTGATGTTCGACGATAGCACCCTGCAGCTGGCTCTGCTGAGCAGCGAGGT
TGATGCTTTCCTGTACCTGGGTGTGAAACTGTTCCACGCGATGAAGGCTCTGACCGGCGACGCTCACCTG
CCGAGCAAGAACAAAGTGCGTTGGTGCACCATCAACAAGCTGGAAAAGATGAAATGCGACGATTGGAGCG
CGGTTAGCGGTGGCGCGATCGCTTGCACCGAGGCTAGCTGCCCGAAGGGCTGCGTGAAACAGATCCTGAA
GGGCGAAGCGGACGCTGTTAAGCTGGAAGTGCAGTACATGTACGAGGCGCTGATGTGCGGTCTGCTGCCG
GCTGTTGAGGAATACCACAACAAAGACGATTTCGGTCCGTGCAAGACCCCAGGTAGCCCGTACACCGACT
TCGGCACCCTGCGTGCGGTTGCTCTGGTGAAGAAAAGCAACAAAGACATCAACTGGAACAACATCAAGGG
CAAGAAGAGCTGCCACACCGGTGTGGGCGACATCGCTGGCTGGGTTATCCCGGTGAGCCTGATCCGTCGT
CAGAACGATAACAGCGACATCGATAGCTTCTTCGGCGAGAGCTGCGCGCCGGGCAGCGACACCAAAAGCA
ACCTGTGCAAGCTGTGCATCGGTGACCCGAAGAACAGCGCGGCTAACACCAAATGCAGCCTGAGCGACAA
GGAAGCGTACTACGGTAACCAGGGCGCTTTCCGTTGCCTGGTGGAGAAAGGTGACGTTGCTTTCGTGCCG
CACACCGTGGTTTTCGAAAACACCGATGGCAAGAACCCGGCGGTTTGGGCTAAGAACCTGAAAAGCGAAG
ACTTCGAGCTGCTGTGCCTGGATGGTAGCCGTGCGCCGGTGAGCAACTACAAGAGCTGCAAACTGAGCGG
TATCCCGCCGCCGGCTATCGTTACCCGTGAGGAAAGCATCAGCGACGTGGTTCGTATCGTGGCTAACCAG
CAGAGCCTGTACGGTCGTAAAGGCTTCGAGAAGGATATGTTCCAGCTGTTCAGCAGCAACAAGGGTAACA
ACCTGCTGTTCAACGACAACACCCAGTGCCTGTTCACCTTCGATCGTCAGCCGAAAGACATCATGGAAGA
TTACTTCGGCAAGCCGTACTACACCACCGTGTACGGCGCGTCCCGCTCCGCTATGTCCTCCGAACTGATT
TCCGCCTGTACCATTAAACACTGCTCGAATTCTTTGGAAGTTTTGTTTCAAGGTCCAACTGCTGCCGCCG
CTGTGAGCAAGGGCGAGGAGCTGTTCACCGGGGTGGTGCCCATCCTGGTCGAGCTGGACGGCGACGTAAA
CGGCCACAAGTTCAGCGTGTCCGGCGAGGGCGAGGGCGATGCCACCTACGGCAAGCTGACCCTGAAGTTC
ATCTGCACCACCGGCAAGCTGCCCGTGCCCTGGCCCACCCTCGTGACCACCCTGACCTACGGCGTGCAGT
GCTTCAGCCGCTACCCCGACCACATGAAGCAGCACGACTTCTTCAAGTCCGCCATGCCCGAAGGCTACGT
CCAGGAGCGCACCATCTTCTTCAAGGACGACGGCAACTACAAGACCCGCGCCGAGGTGAAGTTCGAGGGC
GACACCCTGGTGAACCGCATCGAGCTGAAGGGCATCGACTTCAAGGAGGACGGCAACATCCTGGGGCACA
AGCTGGAGTACAACTACAACAGCCACAACGTCTATATCATGGCCGACAAGCAGAAGAACGGCATCAAGGT
GAACTTCAAGATCCGCCACAACATCGAGGACGGCAGCGTGCAGCTCGCCGACCACTACCAGCAGAACACC
CCCATCGGCGACGGCCCCGTGCTGCTGCCCGACAACCACTACCTGAGCACCCAGTCCAAGCTGAGCAAAG
ACCCCAACGAGAAGCGCGATCACATGGTCCTGCTGGAGTTCGTGACCGCCGCCGGGATCACTCTCGGCAT
GGACGAGCTGTACAAGTCCGGAGGTGGTCACCATCACCATCACCACCATCACCATCACTAATAGAAGCTT
GTCGAGAAGTACTAGAGGATCATAATCAGCCATACCACATTTGTAGAGGTTTTACTTGCTTTAAAAAACC
TCCCACACCTCCCCCTGAACCTGAAACATAAAATGAATGCAATTGTTGTTGTTAACTTGTTTATTGCAGC
TTATAATGGTTACAAATAAAGCAATAGCATCACAAATTTCACAAATAAAGCATTTTTTTCACTGCATTCT
AGTTGTGGTTTGTCCAAACTCATCAATGTATCTTATCATGTCTGGATCTGATCACTGCTTGAGCCTAGGA
GATCCGAACCAGATAAGTGAAATCTAGTTCCAAACTATTTTGTCATTTTTAATTTTCGTATTAGCTTACG
ACGCTACACCCAGTTCCCATCTATTTTGTCACTCTTCCCTAAATAATCCTTAAAAACTCCATTTCCACCC
CTCCCAGTTCCCAACTATTTTGTCCGCCCACAGCGGGGCATTTTTCTTCCTGTTATGTTTTTAATCAAAC
ATCCTGCCAACTCCATGTGACAAACCGTCATCTTCGGCTACTTTTTCTCTGTCACAGAATGAAAATTTTT
CTGTCATCTCTTCGTTATTAATGTTTGTAATTGACTGAATATCAACGCTTATTTGCAGCCTGAATGGCGA
ATGGG
[124 nt withheld, positions 4276-4399]
C
[91 nt withheld, positions 4401-4491]
A
[49 nt withheld, positions 4493-4541]
CCTTTGACGTTGGAGTCCACGTTCTT
[37 nt withheld, positions 4568-4604]
ACCCTATCTCGGTCTATTCTTTTGATTTATAAGGGATTTTGCCGATTTCGGCCTATTGGTTAAAAAATGA
GCTGATTTAACAAAAATTTAACGCGAATTTTAACAAAATATTAACGCTTACAATTTAGGTGGCACTTTTC
GGGGAAATGTGCGCGGAACCCCTATTTGTTTATTTTTCTAAATACATTCAAATATGTATCCGCTCATGAG
ACAATAACCCTGATAAATGCTTCAATAATATTGAAAAAGGAAGAGTATGAGTATTCAACATTTCCGTGTC
GCCCTTATTCCCTTTTTTGCGGCATTTTGCCTTCCTGTTTTTGCTCACCCAGAAACGCTGGTGAAAGTAA
AAGATGCTGAAGATCAGTTGGGTGCACGAGTGGGTTACATCGAACTGGATCTCAACAGCGGTAAGATCCT
TGAGAGTTTTCGCCCCGAAGAACGTTTTCCAATGATGAGCACTTTTAAAGTTCTGCTATGTGGCGCGGTA
TTATCCCGTATTGACGCCGGGCAAGAGCAACTCGGTCGCCGCATACACTATTCTCAGAATGACTTGGTTG
AGTACTCACCAGTCACAGAAAAGCATCTTACGGATGGCATGACAGTAAGAGAATTATGCAGTGCTGCCAT
AACCATGAGTGATAACACTGCGGCCAACTTACTTCTGACAACGATCGGAGGACCGAAGGAGCTAACCGCT
TTTTTGCACAACATGGGGGATCATGTAACTCGCCTTGATCGTTGGGAACCGGAGCTGAATGAAGCCATAC
CAAACGACGAGCGTGACACCACGATGCCTGTAGCAATGGCAACAACGTTGCGCAAACTATTAACTGGCGA
ACTACTTACTCTAGCTTCCCGGCAACAATTAATAGACTGGATGGAGGCGGATAAAGTTGCAGGACCACTT
CTGCGCTCGGCCCTTCCGGCTGGCTGGTTTATTGCTGATAAATCTGGAGCCGGTGAGCGTGGGTCTCGCG
GTATCATTGCAGCACTGGGGCCAGATGGTAAGCCCTCCCGTATCGTAGTTATCTACACGACGGGGAGTCA
GGCAACTATGGATGAACGAAATAGACAGATCGCTGAGATAGGTGCCTCACTGATTAAGCATTGGTAACTG
TCAGACCAAGTTTACTCATATATACTTTAGATTGATTTAAAACTTCATTTTTAATTTAAAAGGATCTAGG
TGAAGATCCTTTTTGATAATCTCATGACCAAAATCCCTTAACGTGAGTTTTCGTTCCACTGAGCGTCAGA
CCCCGTAGAAAAGATCAAAGGATCTTCTTGAGATCCTTTTTTTCTGCGCGTAATCTGCTGCTTGCAAACA
AAAAAACCACCGCTACCAGCGGTGGTTTGTTTGCCGGATCAAGAGCTACCAACTCTTTTTCCGAAGGTAA
CTGGCTTCAGCAGAGCGCAGATACCAAATACTGTTCTTCTAGTGTAGCCGTAGTTAGGCCACCACTTCAA
GAACTCTGTAGCACCGCCTACATACCTCGCTCTGCTAATCCTGTTACCAGTGGCTGCTGCCAGTGGCGAT
AAGTCGTGTCTTACCGGGTTGGACTCAAGACGATAGTTACCGGATAAGGCGCAGCGGTCGGGCTGAACGG
GGGGTTCGTGCACACAGCCCAGCTTGGAGCGAACGACCTACACCGAACTGAGATACCTACAGCGTGAGCT
ATGAGAAAGCGCCACGCTTCCCGAAGGGAGAAAGGCGGACAGGTATCCGGTAAGCGGCAGGGTCGGAACA
GGAGAGCGCACGAGGGAGCTTCCAGGGGGAAACGCCTGGTATCTTTATAGTCCTGTCGGGTTTCGCCACC
TCTGACTTGAGCGTCGATTTTTGTGATGCTCGTCAGGGGGGCGGAGCCTATGGAAAAACGCCAGCAACGC
GGCCTTTTTACGGTTCCTGGCCTTTTGCTGGCCTTTTGCTCACATGTTCTTTCCTGCGTTATCCCCTGAT
TCTGTGGATAACCGTATTACCGCCTTTGAGTGAGCTGATACCGCTCGCCGCAGCCGAACGACCGAGCGCA
GCGAGTCAGTGAGCGAGGAAGCGGAAGAGCGCCTGATGCGGTATTTTCTCCTTACGCATCTGTGCGGTAT
TTCACACCGCATAGACCAGCCGCGTAACCTGGCAAAATCGGTTACGGTTGAGTAATAAATGGATGCCCTG
CGTAAGCGGGTGTGGGCGGACAATAAAGTCTTAAACTGAACAAAATAGATCTAAACTATGACAATAAAGT
CTTAAACTAGACAGAATAGTTGTAAACTGAAATCAGTCCAGTTATGCTGTGAAAAAGCATACTGGACTTT
TGTTATGGCTAAAGCAAACTCTTCATTTTCTGAAGTGCAAATTGCCCGTCGTATTAAAGAGGGGCGTGGC
CAAGGGCATGGTAAAGACTATATTCGCGGCGTTGTGACAATTTACCGAACAACTCCGCGGCCGGGAAGCC
GATCTCGGCTTGAACGAATTGTTAGGTGGCGGTACTTGGGTCGATATCAAAGTGCATCACTTCTTCCCGT
ATGCCCAACTTTGTATAGAGAGCCACTGCGGGATCGTCACCGTAATCTGCTTGCACGTAGATCACATAAG
CACCAAGCGCGTTGGCCTCATGCTTGAGGAGATTGATGAGCGCGGTGGCAATGCCCTGCCTCCGGTGCTC
GCCGGAGACTGCGAGATCATAGATATAGATCTCACTACGCGGCTGCTCAAACTTGGGCAGAACGTAAGCC
GCGAGAGCGCCAACAACCGCTTCTTGGTCGAAGGCAGCAAGCGCGATGAATGTCTTACTACGGAGCAAGT
TCCCGAGGTAATCGGAGTCCGGCTGATGTTGGGAGTAGGTGGCTACGTCTCCGAACTCACGACCGAAAAG
ATCAAGAGCAGCCCGCATGGATTTGACTTGGTCAGGGCCGAGCCTACATGTGCGAATGATGCCCATACTT
GAGCCACCTAACTTTGTTTTAGGGCGACTGCCCTGCTGCGTAACATCGTTGCTGCTCCATAACATCAAAC
ATCGACCCACGGCGTAACGCGCTTGCTGCTTGGATGCCCGAGGCATAGACTGTACAAAAAAACAGTCATA
ACAAGCCATGAAAACCGCCACTGCGCCGTTACCACCGCTGCGTTCGGTCAAGGTTCTGGACCAGTTGCGT
GAGCGCATACGCTACTTGCATTACAGTTTACGAACCGAACAGGCTTATGTCAACTGGGTTCGTGCCTTCA
TCCGTTTCCACGGTGTGCGTCACCCGGCAACCTTGGGCAGCAGCGAAGTCGAGGCATTTCTGTCCTGGCT
GGCGAACGAGCGCAAGGTTTCGGTCTCCACGCATCGTCAGGCATTGGCGGCCTTGCTGTTCTTCTACGGC
AAGGTGCTGTGCACGGATCTGCCCTGGCTTCAGGAGATC
Features (pLannotate 1.2.2; 17 found; start..end, strand, type, name):
    156..247     +  promoter       polyhedrin promoter: polh from Autographa californica; promoter for the baculovirus polyhedrin gene
    290..2824    +  CDS            SAX_LITCT: Experimental evidence at protein level: Swiss-Prot protein existence level 1. Binds specifically to the neurotoxin saxitoxin. Its physiological role may be to transport or sequester an endogenous organic molecule other than Fe(3+). It may participate in a detoxification mechanism for neutralizing a microbial toxin. From Lithobates catesbeianus (American bullfrog) (Rana catesbeiana).
   2873..3586    +  CDS            mEGFP: mEGFP is a basic (constitutively fluorescent) green fluorescent protein published in 2002, derived from Aequorea victoria. It has moderate acid sensitivity.
   3599..3615    +  CDS            6xHis (fragment): 6xHis affinity tag
   3658..3741    +  CDS            large T antigen (fragment): large T antigen from SV40 (simian virus 40)
   3764..3898    +  polyA_signal   SV40 poly(A) signal: SV40 polyadenylation signal
   3927..4092    -  mobile_element Tn7L: mini-Tn7 element (left end of the Tn7 transposon) Tn7
   4255..4271    +  CDS            lacZα (fragment): LacZα fragment of β-galactosidase; lacZ fragment
   4276..4730    +  rep_origin     f1 ori (sequence partly withheld): f1 bacteriophage origin of replication; arrow indicates direction of (+) strand synthesis
   4756..4860    +  promoter       AmpR promoter: bla
   4861..5721    +  CDS            AmpR: β-lactamase; bla; confers resistance to ampicillin, carbenicillin, and related antibiotics
   5892..6480    +  rep_origin     ori: high-copy-number ColE1/pMB1/pBR322/pUC origin of replication
   6666..6717    -  misc_feature   bom (fragment): basis of mobility region from pBR322
   6785..7009    -  mobile_element Tn7R: mini-Tn7 element (right end of the Tn7 transposon) Tn7
   7076..7609    -  CDS            GmR: gentamycin acetyltransferase; aacC1; confers resistance to gentamycin
   7779..7807    -  promoter       Pc promoter: intI1 (promoter lies within the coding sequence); class 1 integron promoter
   7785..129     -  CDS            YPR2_ECOLX (fragment) (across the origin): Protein predicted: Swiss-Prot protein existence level 4. From Escherichia coli.
