[The description below was written by a language model from this plasmid's Addgene catalogue record and pLannotate feature annotations shown in this document.]
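Description:
RcSxph I782F is a baculovirus donor plasmid built on the pFastBac1 backbone for producing a mutant form of American bullfrog (Rana catesbeiana) saxiphilin in insect cells. The sequenced record is about 8 kb. In bacteria it is maintained through a high-copy ColE1/pUC-type origin and selected with ampicillin via the β-lactamase gene; an f1 origin is also present. As in other pFastBac vectors, the expression cassette and a gentamicin resistance gene (driven by the Pc integron promoter) lie between the Tn7L and Tn7R ends of a mini-Tn7 element. This arrangement allows site-specific transposition of the cassette into a baculovirus shuttle genome (bacmid) in E. coli, from which recombinant virus can be generated.

The payload is driven by the strong, very late polyhedrin promoter from Autographa californica nucleopolyhedrovirus and terminated by an SV40 polyadenylation signal. The open reading frame encodes saxiphilin, a soluble protein that specifically binds the neurotoxin saxitoxin, carrying an isoleucine-to-phenylalanine substitution at position 782. According to the depositor, residue numbering starts after the predicted signal peptide cleavage site, and the construct has an extra methionine following the signal peptide relative to the reference GenBank entry. The C terminus is fused to monomeric EGFP followed by a His10 tag; the automated annotation detects only a partial 6xHis match there. These tags allow fluorescence-based tracking and metal-affinity purification. The stated purpose is protein expression and characterization, and the associated publication concerns defining the determinants of saxitoxin binding in anuran saxiphilins, which fits a point mutant of this kind.
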