Addgene plasmid #194029: RcSxph I782F
Purpose: Protein expression and characterization
Depositing lab: Dan Minor. Depositing organization: University of California, San Francisco (UCSF). Publication: Definition of a saxitoxin (STX) binding code enables discovery and characterization of the anuran saxiphilin family. Chen Z, Zakrzewska S, Hajare HS, Alvarez-Buylla A, Abderemane-Ali F, Bogan M, Ramirez D, O'Connell LA, Du Bois J, Minor DL Jr. Proc Natl Acad Sci U S A. 2022 Nov;119(44):e2210114119. doi: 10.1073/pnas.2210114119. Epub 2022 Oct 24. PubMed 36279441.
Backbone
  Vector backbone: pFastBac1
  Backbone manufacturer: Invitrogen
  Vector type: Insect Expression
Growth in bacteria
  Bacterial resistance: Ampicillin, 100 μg/mL
  Growth temperature: 37°C
  Growth strain: DH5alpha
  Copy number: High Copy
Gene/Insert
  Gene/Insert name: Rana catesbeiana Saxiphilin
  Species: Rana catesbeiana
  Mutation: I782F
  GenBank ID: U05246.1
  Promoter: Polyhedrin
  Tag / fusion protein: mEGFP, (C terminal on insert); His10 (C terminal on insert)
  Cloning method: Gibson Cloning
  Sequencing primers: 5′ Polyhedrin forward; 3′ GFP reverse
Terms and licenses: Academic/Nonprofit Terms; Industry Terms: Not Available to Industry
Depositor comments: Mutation numbering scheme is based on the predicted signal peptide (SP) cleavage site and does not include SP. Relative to U05246.1, RcSxph contains an additional M following signal peptide.
How to cite: RcSxph I782F was a gift from Dan Minor (Addgene plasmid # 194029 ; http://n2t.net/addgene:194029 ; RRID:Addgene_194029)
